Addgene plasmid #8924: pPS2700
Depositing lab: Pamela Silver. Depositing organization: Dana-Farber Cancer Institute. Publication: Messenger RNAs are recruited for nuclear export during transcription. Lei EP, Krebber H, Silver PA. Genes Dev. 2001 Jul 15. 15(14):1771-82. 10.1101/gad.892401 PubMed 11459827.
Backbone
  Vector backbone: pNOPMYCA1L
  Backbone size w/o insert (bp): 7000
  Vector type: Yeast Expression
  Selectable markers: LEU2
Growth in bacteria
  Bacterial resistance: Ampicillin, 100 μg/mL
  Growth temperature: 37°C
  Growth strain: DH5alpha
  Copy number: Low Copy
Gene/Insert
  Gene/Insert name: YRA1
  Species: S. cerevisiae (budding yeast)
  Insert size (bp): 1500
  Entrez Gene: YRA1 (a.k.a. YDR381W, SHE11)
  Tag / fusion protein: 3x Myc (N terminal on backbone)
  Cloning method: Restriction Enzyme; 5′ cloning site PstI (not destroyed); 3′ cloning site PstI (not destroyed)
  Sequencing primers: 5′ Myc
Terms and licenses: Academic/Nonprofit Terms; Industry Terms: Not Available to Industry
Depositor comments: Backbone from K.
How to cite: pPS2700 was a gift from Pamela Silver (Addgene plasmid # 8924 ; http://n2t.net/addgene:8924 ; RRID:Addgene_8924)
