[The description below was written by a language model from this plasmid's Addgene catalogue record.]
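Description:
pPS2700 is a yeast expression plasmid built on the pNOPMYCA1L backbone (about 7 kb without insert) that carries the Saccharomyces cerevisiae gene YRA1 (YDR381W, also known as SHE11). It is a shuttle vector. In bacteria it is selected with ampicillin and is recorded as low copy, and in yeast it is maintained through the LEU2 auxotrophic marker, which allows growth of leu2 strains without leucine. No feature table accompanies the record, so the replication origins, the yeast maintenance elements (centromeric or 2μ) and the terminator are not documented. The promoter driving expression is also not stated, although the backbone name may hint at its origin.

The roughly 1.5 kb YRA1 insert was cloned by restriction digestion into a single PstI site, which is preserved at both the 5′ and 3′ junctions. The insert could therefore in principle ligate in either direction, and its orientation would have had to be checked. It sits downstream of a backbone-encoded triple Myc epitope, so the product is Yra1 with three Myc tags at its N terminus. This lets the protein be detected or recovered with anti-Myc antibodies, for example by immunoblotting, immunoprecipitation or immunofluorescence.

Yra1 is a nuclear RNA-binding protein involved in mRNA export. The associated publication concerns the recruitment of messenger RNAs for nuclear export during transcription. This is consistent with using the plasmid to express epitope-tagged Yra1 in yeast to follow its associations, although the record does not describe the specific experiments.
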