>Addgene plasmid #8924 | pPS2700 | addgene partial sequence | sequence record 17452 | Myc 5'-GCATCAATGCAGAAGCTGATCTCA-3'
NNNNNNNNNNTNNNNNNGTTCTTCGGGGCGAAAACTCTCAAGGATCTTACCGCTGTTGAGATCCAGTTCG
ATGTAACCCACTCGTGCACCCAACTGATCTTCAGCATCTTTTACTTTCACCAGCGTTTCTGGGTGAGCAA
AAACAGGAAGGCAAAATGCCGCAAAAAAGGGAATAAGGGCGACACGGAAATGTTGAATACTCATACTCTT
CCTTTTTCAATATTATTGAAGCATTTATCAGGGTTATTGTCTCATGAGCGGATACATATTTGAATGTATT
TAGAAAAATAAACAAATAGGGGTTCCGCGCACATTTCCCCGAAAAGTGCCACCTGGGTCCTTTTCATCAC
GTGCTATAAAAATAATTATAATTTAAATTTTTTAATATAAATATATAAATTAAAAATAGAAAGTAAAAAA
AGAAATTAAAGAAAAAATAGTTTTTGTTTTCCGAAGATGTAAAAGACTCTAGGGGGATCGCCAACAAATA
CTACCTTTTATCTTGCTCTTCCTGCTCTCAGGTATTAATGCCGAATTGTTTCATCTTGTCTGTGTAGAAG
ACCACACACGAAAATCCTGTGATTTTACATTTTACTTATCGTTAATCGAATGTATATCTATTTAATCTGC
TTTTCTTGTCTAATAAATATATATGTAAAGTACGCTTTTTGTTGAAATTTTTTAAACCTTTGTTTATTTT
TTTTTTNNNTCATTCCGTAACTCTTCTACCTTCTTTATTTACTTTCTAAAATCCAAATACAAAACATAAA
AATAAANAAACACAGAGTAAANTNNNAAATTATTNCATCNNTAAAAGATACGAGGCGCGTGTNANNTTAC
AGGCAANNCGAATCCCGNNCTNNNNAAANNNNN
